Addgene plasmid #68804: jam2a-pCRII
Purpose: For in situ antisense probe, NotI w/ Sp6
Depositing lab: David Traver. Depositing organization: University of California, San Diego (UCSD). Publication: Jam1a-Jam2a interactions regulate haematopoietic stem cell fate through Notch signalling. Kobayashi I, Kobayashi-Sun J, Kim AD, Pouget C, Fujita N, Suda T, Traver D. Nature. 2014 Aug 21;512(7514):319-23. doi: 10.1038/nature13623. Epub 2014 Aug 13. PubMed 25119047.
Backbone
  Vector backbone: pCRII
  Backbone manufacturer: invitrogen
Growth in bacteria
  Bacterial resistance: Ampicillin, 100 μg/mL
  Growth temperature: 37°C
  Growth strain: JM109
  Copy number: High Copy
Gene/Insert
  Gene/Insert name: jam2a
  Species: D. rerio (zebrafish)
  Entrez Gene: jam2a (a.k.a. jam2, sb:cb1002)
Terms and licenses: Academic/Nonprofit Terms; Industry Terms: Not Available to Industry
How to cite: jam2a-pCRII was a gift from David Traver (Addgene plasmid # 68804 ; http://n2t.net/addgene:68804 ; RRID:Addgene_68804)
