[The description below was written by a language model from this plasmid's Addgene catalogue record.]
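Description:
jam2a-pCRII is a bacterial cloning plasmid that serves as an in vitro transcription template, built on the commercial pCRII backbone from Invitrogen. It is maintained in E. coli as a high-copy plasmid under ampicillin selection. pCRII is a TA/TOPO-style cloning vector in which the insertion site is flanked by opposing bacteriophage RNA polymerase promoters, so that RNA can be transcribed from either strand of a cloned fragment. No feature table accompanies this entry, so the exact layout of backbone elements in this particular clone cannot be confirmed from the record.

The insert is jam2a from zebrafish (Danio rerio), also known as jam2, which encodes a junctional adhesion molecule. The record does not state the insert size, whether it represents the full coding sequence or a partial cDNA fragment, or how it was cloned. There is no eukaryotic promoter, tag or reporter described, and the plasmid is not intended for expression in cells or embryos.

Its stated purpose is to generate an antisense riboprobe for in situ hybridization. The plasmid is linearized with NotI and then transcribed with SP6 RNA polymerase, which implies that the insert is oriented so that SP6 reads the noncoding-sense strand and run-off transcription ends at the NotI cut. The resulting labelled probe detects endogenous jam2a mRNA, allowing its spatial expression pattern to be visualized in zebrafish tissue. The associated work concerns Jam1a–Jam2a interactions and Notch signalling in haematopoietic stem cell specification.
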