>Addgene plasmid #68804 | jam2a-pCRII | addgene partial sequence | sequence record 123586 | M13-Rev 5'-CAGGAAACAGCTATGACC-3'
CTATAGAATACTCAAGCTATGCATCAAGCTTGGGTACCGAGCTCGGATCCACTAGTAACGGCCGCCAGTG
TGCTGGAATTCGCCCTTCAGAACCACAGCTGAGACCACCGCCGCCACGTTCAGGTCATCGATCTGCATGT
GTGTGTGCTGGCAGCTCTTGGGGGGTCCAACTCCATTTTTGGCCTCACAGTGATACTGACCTGCATCTGA
GCGGCTCACCGTCTGAAACATCAGTACACCGGTGAACTCATTGACGGTGTAGGTGGCGTTGGGATGGCGG
ATGGGCAGTGCGCGGTTGTCTTTGTACCAGGTGTAGACGGCAGGTGGGATGCTGTGTCGGTCTCTACAGC
GCAGCTCCACCTGAGAGCCCGTCAGAGCAGAGCTGGGCACGTCACATGAGGGAGTCTGAGGAGGAACCAG
AACTCTCAGTGTGACGTTGGTTTCTCCCAGTGAGATGGAGTCACTCGGAGCGCTGACCTCACAACGATAT
TCGCCTGCGTCCGCCTGAGTGACCCTGCGTAGCCGCACTGTCGCTCCTTCAATATCTGCGCGATCCTGGA
ACGGCCCTACGAATCGTTCTCCATAGTAGACGAAGGACACGTCTTTTTCCTTGTCTTTCCTCTTCCACTC
GATGCGAGGGTTGGTGTCTTTCTCAGTCTTGAACTCGCAGGAGAGCTCTGCGTCTGAGAACTCGTGCACC
TCCACTAAGGGCGAATTCTGCAGATATCCATCACACTGGCGGCCGCTCGAGCATGCATCTAGAGGGCCCA
ATTCGCCCTATAGTGAGTCGTATTACAATTCACTGGCCGTCGTTTTACAACGTCGTGACTGGGAAAACCC
TGGCGTTACCCAACTTAATCGCCTTGCAGCACATCCCCCTTTCGCCAGCTGGCGTAATAGCGAAGAGGCC
CGCACCGATCGCCCTTCCCAACAGTTGCGCAGCCTGAAATGGCGAATGGACGCCCCCTGTAAGCGGCGCA
TTAAGCGCGGCCGGGTGTTGGTGGTTACGCGCAGCGTGAACCGCTACACTTGCCAGCGCCTAGCGCCGCC
TCCTTTCGCTTTCTTTCC
